>Addgene plasmid #173322 | RVD-CT3 | addgene full sequence | sequence record 355427 | Addgene NGS Result
AACCAACCCTTGATCGGGGAAGAACAGTATGTCGAGCTATTTTTTGACTTACTGGGGATCAAGCCTGATT
GGGAGAAAATAAAATATCCCCTATAGTGAGTCGTATTACATGGTCATAGCTGTTTCCTGGCAGCTCTGGC
CCGTGTCTCAAAATCTCTGATGTTACATTGCACAAGATAAAAATATATCATCATGCCTCCTCTAGACCAA
AGCTGGTCTCACTACAACTTGCTCGGGCGTCAGGCCGTGGGCTTGACAGAGAACTGGTAGAAGGCGCTGA
ACAGTCTCAAGAGCCTGTTTGCCACCCCCATTACTAGCAATCGCTACAACTTGCGCTGGGGTTAGTCCGT
GGGCTTGACAGAGAACTGGTAGAAGGCGTTGGACGGTTTCAAGAGCCTGTTTGCCACCGTCATGACTAGC
AATCGCTACCACGAGACCATATCTGGTCGAGCCACCCATGACCAAAATCCCTTAACGTGAGTTACGCGTC
GTTCCACTGAGCGTCAGACCCCGTAGAAAAGATCAAAGGATCTTCTTGAGATCCTTTTTTTCTGCGCGTA
ATCTGCTGCTTGCAAACAAAAAAACCACCGCTACCAGCGGTGGTTTGTTTGCCGGATCAAGAGCTACCAA
CTCTTTTTCCGAAGGTAACTGGCTTCAGCAGAGCGCAGATACCAAATACTGTTCTTCTAGTGTAGCCGTA
GTTAGGCCACCACTTCAAGAACTCTGTAGCACCGCCTACATACCTCGCTCTGCTAATCCTGTTACCAGTG
GCTGCTGCCAGTGGCGATAAGTCGTGTCTTACCGGGTTGGACTCAAGACGATAGTTACCGGATAAGGCGC
AGCGGTCGGGCTGAACGGGGGGTTCGTGCACACAGCCCAGCTTGGAGCGAACGACCTACACCGAACTGAG
ATACCTACAGCGTGAGCTATGAGAAAGCGCCACGCTTCCCGAAGGGAGAAAGGCGGACAGGTATCCGGTA
AGCGGCAGGGTCGGAACAGGAGAGCGCACGAGGGAGCTTCCAGGGGGAAACGCCTGGTATCTTTATAGTC
CTGTCGGGTTTCGCCACCTCTGACTTGAGCGTCGATTTTTGTGATGCTCGTCAGGGGGGCGGAGCCTATG
GAAAAACGCCAGCAACGCGGCCTTTTTACGGTTCCTGGCCTTTTGCTGGCCTTTTGCTCACATGTTCTTT
CCTGCGTTATCCACAGAATCAGGGGATAACGCAGGAAAGAACATGAATTAATTCTCATGTTTGACAGCTT
ATCATCGATTAGCTTTAATGCGGTAGTTTATCACAGTTAAATTGCTAACGCAGTCAGGCACCGTGTATGA
AATCTAACAATGCGCTCATCGTCATCCTCGGCACCGTCACCCTGGATGCTGTAGGCATAGGCTTGGTTAT
GCCGGTACTGCCGGGCCTCTTGCGGGATATCGTCCATTCCGACAGCATCGCCAGTCACTATGGCGTGCTG
CTAGCGCTATATGCGTTGATGCAATTTCTATGCGCACCCGTTCTCGGAGCACTGTCCGACCGCTTTGGCC
GCCGCCCAGTCCTGCTCGCTTCGCTACTTGGAGCCACTATCGACTACGCGATCATGGCGACCACACCCGT
CCTGTGGATTCTCTACGCCGGACGCATCGTGGCCGGCATCACCGGCGCCACAGGTGCGGTTGCTGGCGCC
TATATCGCCGACATCACCGATGGGGAAGATCGGGCTCGCCACTTCGGGCTCATGAGCGCTTGTTTCGGCG
TGGGTATGGTGGCAGGCCCCGTGGCCGGGGGACTGTTGGGCGCCATCTCCTTACATGCACCATTCCTTGC
GGCGGCGGTGCTCAACGGCCTCAACCTACTACTGGGCTGCTTCCTAATGCAGGAGTCGCATAAGGGAGAG
CGCCGACCCATGCCCTTGAGAGCCTTCAACCCAGTCAGCTCCTTCCGGTGGGCGCGGGGCATGACTATCG
TCGCCGCACTTATGACTGTCTTCTTTATCATGCAACTCGTAGGACAGGTGCCGGCAGCGCTCTGGGTCAT
TTTCGGCGAGGACCGCTTTCGCTGGAGCGCGACGATGATCGGCCTGTCGCTTGCGGTATTCGGAATCTTG
CACGCCCTCGCTCAAGCCTTCGTCACTGGTCCCGCCACCAAACGTTTCGGCGAGAAGCAGGCCATTATCG
CCGGCATGGCGGCCGACGCGCTGGGCTACGTCTTGCTGGCGTTCGCGACGCGAGGCTGGATGGCCTTCCC
CATTATGATTCTTCTCGCTTCCGGCGGCATCGGGATGCCCGCGTTGCAGGCCATGCTGTCCAGGCAGGTA
GATGACGACCATCAGGGACAGCTTCAAGGATCGCTCGCGGCTCTTACCAGCCTAACTTCGATCATTGGAC
CGCTGATCGTCACGGCGATTTATGCCGCCTCGGCGAGCACATGGAACGGGTTGGCATGGATTGTAGGCGC
CGCCCTATACCTTGTCTGCCTCCCCGCGTTGCGTCGCGGTGCATGGAGCCGGGCCACCTCGACCTGAATG
GAAGCCGGCGGCACCTCGCTAACGGATTCACCACTCCAAGAATTGGAGCCAATCAATTCTTGCGGAGAAC
TGTGAATGCGCA
Features (pLannotate 1.2.2; 6 found; start..end, strand, type, name):
     13..87      +  CDS            KanR (fragment): aminoglycoside phosphotransferase; aphA-3; confers resistance to kanamycin
     90..108     -  promoter       T7 promoter: promoter for bacteriophage T7 RNA polymerase
    536..1124    +  rep_origin     ori: high-copy-number ColE1/pMB1/pBR322/pUC origin of replication
   1196..1235    -  rep_origin     RSF ori (fragment): Plasmids containing the RSF 1030 origin of replication can be propagated in E. coli cells that contain additional plasmids with compatible origins.
   1251..1279    +  promoter       tet promoter: E. coli promoter for tetracycline efflux protein gene
   1327..2517    +  CDS            TcR: tetracycline efflux protein; tet; confers resistance to tetracycline
