[The description below was written by a language model from this plasmid's Addgene catalogue record and pLannotate feature annotations shown in this document.]
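Description:
RVD-CT3 is a small (about 2.6 kb) bacterial module plasmid from a library of TALE repeat building blocks. It is built on a tetracycline-resistant TA-cloning backbone ("TetR T vector"); the record leaves the vector type unspecified. It is propagated in E. coli from a high-copy ColE1/pUC-type origin and selected through a tetracycline efflux gene (TcR) driven by its native tet promoter. The feature table also picks up a short kanamycin-resistance fragment and a short RSF origin fragment. Both are partial and look like non-functional remnants of the backbone's construction. A T7 promoter is also annotated and appears to be another backbone element, with no expression role indicated in the record.

The payload is a synthetic dimer of two TALE repeats carrying the repeat-variable diresidues HD and NG, designated for position 3 of an array. In the standard TALE code, HD recognises cytosine and NG recognises thymine, which matches the "CT" in the plasmid name. According to the depositor, the dimer was inserted at the TA site of the vector. The automated annotation does not label the insert itself. It presumably lies in the unannotated stretch between the T7 promoter and the origin, but the record does not give its coordinates or the flanking sites used for assembly.

The stated purpose is one-step assembly of custom RVD arrays. Position-specific dimer modules such as this one are combined in order to build DNA-binding domains for TALE-based tools, including DdCBEs, the TALE-guided cytosine base editors used for mitochondrial DNA editing. The associated work applied such editors to model mitochondrial diseases in zebrafish.
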