Addgene plasmid #173322: RVD-CT3
Purpose: One-step assembly of custom RVD arrays to construct DdCBE, TALE, etc.
Depositing lab: Bin Shen. Depositing organization: Nanjing Medical University. Publication: Precision modeling of mitochondrial diseases in zebrafish via DdCBE-mediated mtDNA base editing. Guo J, Zhang X, Chen X, Sun H, Dai Y, Wang J, Qian X, Tan L, Lou X, Shen B. Cell Discov. 2021 Sep 3;7(1):78. doi: 10.1038/s41421-021-00307-9. PubMed 34480028.
Backbone
  Vector backbone: TetR T vector
  Vector type: Unspecified
Growth in bacteria
  Bacterial resistance: Tetracycline, 10 μg/mL
  Growth temperature: 37°C
  Growth strain: DH5alpha
  Copy number: High Copy
Gene/Insert
  Gene/Insert name: HD-NG dimer RVD at Position3
  Species: Synthetic
  Mutation: no
  Cloning method: Restriction Enzyme; 5′ cloning site Unknown (unknown if destroyed)
Terms and licenses: Academic/Nonprofit Terms; Industry Terms: Not Available to Industry
Depositor comments: RVD is inserted into TA site of TetR T vector
How to cite: RVD-CT3 was a gift from Bin Shen (Addgene plasmid # 173322 ; http://n2t.net/addgene:173322 ; RRID:Addgene_173322)
