>Addgene plasmid #173322 | RVD-CT3 | depositor partial sequence | sequence record 336277 | RVD flanked by two Bsa I sites
GGTCTCGTGGTAGCGATTGCTAGTCATGACGGTGGCAAACAGGCTCTTGAAACCGTCCAACGCCTTCTAC
CAGTTCTCTGTCAAGCCCACGGACTAACCCCAGCGCAAGTTGTAGCGATTGCTAGTAATGGGGGTGGCAA
ACAGGCTCTTGAGACTGTTCAGCGCCTTCTACCAGTTCTCTGTCAAGCCCACGGCCTGACGCCCGAGCAA
GTTGTAGTGAGACC
